Addgene plasmid #46926: 5HRE/GFP
Purpose: hypoxia-responsive enhanced green fluorescent protein (EGFP)-based system
Depositing lab: Martin Brown & Thomas Foster. Depositing organization: Stanford University. Publication: Green fluorescent protein is a suitable reporter of tumor hypoxia despite an oxygen requirement for chromophore formation. Vordermark D, Shibata T, Brown JM. Neoplasia. 2001 Nov-Dec;3(6):527-34. 10.1038/sj/neo/7900192 PubMed 11774035.
Backbone
  Vector backbone: pEF/myc/cyto
  Backbone manufacturer: Invitrogen
  Backbone size w/o insert (bp): 5500
  Vector type: Mammalian Expression
  Selectable markers: Neomycin (select with G418)
Growth in bacteria
  Bacterial resistance: Ampicillin, 100 μg/mL
  Growth temperature: 37°C
  Growth strain: DH5alpha
  Copy number: Unknown
Gene/Insert
  Gene/Insert name: 5X HRE of VEGF (alt names: VEGFA; VEGF)
  Species: H. sapiens (human)
  Mutation: five copies of a 35-bp fragment from the hypoxia-responsive element (HRE) of the human VEGF gene and a human cytomegalovirus minimal promoter
  Entrez Gene: VEGFA (a.k.a. L-VEGF, MVCD1, VEGF, VPF)
  Promoter: EF-1α promoter
  Tag / fusion protein: d2EGFP (C terminal on insert)
  Cloning method: Restriction Enzyme; 5′ cloning site KpnI (not destroyed); 3′ cloning site NotI (not destroyed)
  Sequencing primers: 5′ EF1a-F; 3′ BGHrev
Terms and licenses: Academic/Nonprofit Terms; Industry Terms: Not Available to Industry
Depositor comments: The 35-bp human VEGF HRE sequence is: CCACAGTGCATACGTGGGCTCCAACAGGTCCTCTT The d2EGFP fragment was amplified from a Clontech (Palo Alto, CA) vector and encodes a destabilized red- shifted variant of wild-type GFP with an excitation maximum of 488 nm, an emission maximum of 507 nm, and a half-life of approximately 2 hours.
How to cite: 5HRE/GFP was a gift from Martin Brown & Thomas Foster (Addgene plasmid # 46926 ; http://n2t.net/addgene:46926 ; RRID:Addgene_46926)
