[The description below was written by a language model from this plasmid's Addgene catalogue record and pLannotate feature annotations shown in this document.]
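Description:
5HRE/GFP is a mammalian expression plasmid built on the Invitrogen pEF/myc/cyto backbone that serves as a fluorescent reporter of hypoxia. Its regulatory insert consists of five tandem copies of a 35-bp fragment from the hypoxia-responsive element (HRE) of the human VEGF (VEGFA) gene placed upstream of a minimal human cytomegalovirus promoter. On its own the minimal promoter gives little transcription, so expression depends on hypoxia-induced transcription factor binding to the HRE repeats. Downstream lies d2EGFP, annotated as an EGFP coding sequence fused at its C terminus to a fragment of mouse ornithine decarboxylase. This fragment acts as a degradation signal and, according to the depositor, shortens the reporter's half-life to roughly two hours. As a result, fluorescence follows recent promoter activity rather than accumulating. A bovine growth hormone polyadenylation signal terminates the transcript.

The catalogue entry lists the EF-1α promoter, but neither sequenced record shows an EF-1α annotation. Only the minimal CMV promoter is detected upstream of EGFP, which suggests the HRE/minimal CMV cassette replaced the backbone promoter. The HRE repeats themselves are not annotated by the feature tool. The two feature tables, about 5.4 kb each, describe the same element set in opposite orientations.

For propagation in bacteria, the plasmid carries a high-copy ColE1/pUC-type origin and an ampicillin resistance gene, along with an f1 origin. An SV40 promoter-driven neomycin phosphotransferase cassette with an SV40 polyadenylation signal allows G418 selection of stable mammalian cell lines. The construct was made to monitor hypoxia in tumor cells using a GFP readout.
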