Features (pLannotate 1.2.2; 13 found; start..end, strand, type, name):
     27..65      +  promoter       minimal CMV promoter: human cytomegalovirus (CMV) immediate early promoter
    127..843     +  CDS            EGFP: EGFP is a basic (constitutively fluorescent) green fluorescent protein published in 1996, derived from Aequorea victoria. It is reported to be a rapidly-maturing weak dimer with moderate acid sensitivity.
    826..969     +  CDS            Odc1 (fragment): DCOR_MOUSE - Also known as Odc. Experimental evidence at protein level: Swiss-Prot protein existence level 1. Catalyzes the first and rate-limiting step of polyamine biosynthesis that converts ornithine into putrescine, which is the precursor for the polyamines, spermidine and spermine. Polyamines are essential for cell proliferation and are implicated in cellular processes, ranging from DNA replication to apoptosis. From Mus musculus (Mouse).
   1053..1260    +  polyA_signal   bGH poly(A) signal: bovine growth hormone polyadenylation signal
   1281..1302    +  promoter       SV40 promoter (fragment): SV40 enhancer and early promoter
   1323..1751    +  rep_origin     f1 ori (sequence partly withheld): f1 bacteriophage origin of replication; arrow indicates direction of (+) strand synthesis
   1765..2094    +  promoter       SV40 promoter: SV40 enhancer and early promoter
   2124..2914    +  CDS            NeoR/KanR (fragment): aminoglycoside phosphotransferase from Tn5; aph(3')-II (or nptII); confers resistance to neomycin, kanamycin, and G418 (Geneticin®)
   2935..3093    +  CDS            ble (fragment): BLE_KLEPN - Experimental evidence at protein level: Swiss-Prot protein existence level 1. Binding protein with a strong affinity to the bleomycin family of antibiotics. Binds to CL990; an antimitotic-antibiotic compound. From Klebsiella pneumoniae.
   3088..3209    +  polyA_signal   SV40 poly(A) signal: SV40 polyadenylation signal
   3413..4001    -  rep_origin     ori: high-copy-number ColE1/pMB1/pBR322/pUC origin of replication
   4172..5032    -  CDS            AmpR: β-lactamase; bla; confers resistance to ampicillin, carbenicillin, and related antibiotics
   5033..5137    -  promoter       AmpR promoter: bla
>Addgene plasmid #46926 | 5HRE/GFP | addgene full sequence | sequence record 177232 | Addgene NGS Result
TCCAACAGGTCCTCTTGTCGAGATCTGGTAGGCGTGTACGGTGGGAGGTCTATATAAGCAGAGCTCGTTT
AGTGAACCGTCAGATCACTAGAAGCTTGGCATTCCGGTACTGTTGGTAAAGCCACCATGGTGAGCAAGGG
CGAGGAGCTGTTCACCGGGGTGGTGCCCATCCTGGTCGAGCTGGACGGCGACGTAAACGGCCACAAGTTC
AGCGTGTCCGGCGAGGGCGAGGGCGATGCCACCTACGGCAAGCTGACCCTGAAGTTCATCTGCACCACCG
GCAAGCTGCCCGTGCCCTGGCCCACCCTCGTGACCACCCTGACCTACGGCGTGCAGTGCTTCAGCCGCTA
CCCCGACCACATGAAGCAGCACGACTTCTTCAAGTCCGCCATGCCCGAAGGCTACGTCCAGGAGCGCACC
ATCTTCTTCAAGGACGACGGCAACTACAAGACCCGCGCCGAGGTGAAGTTCGAGGGCGACACCCTGGTGA
ACCGCATCGAGCTGAAGGGCATCGACTTCAAGGAGGACGGCAACATCCTGGGGCACAAGCTGGAGTACAA
CTACAACAGCCACAACGTCTATATCATGGCCGACAAGCAGAAGAACGGCATCAAGGTGAACTTCAAGATC
CGCCACAACATCGAGGACGGCAGCGTGCAGCTCGCCGACCACTACCAGCAGAACACCCCCATCGGCGACG
GCCCCGTGCTGCTGCCCGACAACCACTACCTGAGCACCCAGTCCGCCCTGAGCAAAGACCCCAACGAGAA
GCGCGATCACATGGTCCTGCTGGAGTTCGTGACCGCCGCCGGGATCACTCTCGGCATGGACGAGCTGTAC
AAGAAGCTGAGCCACGGCTTCCCGCCGGAGGTGGAGGAGCAGGATGATGGCACGCTGCCCATGTCTTGTG
CCCAGGAGAGCGGGATGGACCGTCACCCTGCAGCCTGTGCTTCTGCTAGGATCAATGTGTAGGCGGCCGC
AGAACAAAAACTCATCTCAGAAGAGGATCTGAATGGGGCCGCATAGTCTAGAAGCTCGCTGATCAGCCTC
GACTGTGCCTTCTAGTTGCCAGCCATCTGTTGTTTGCCCCTCCCCCGTGCCTTCCTTGACCCTGGAAGGT
GCCACTCCCACTGTCCTTTCCTAATAAAATGAGGAAATTGCATCGCATTGTCTGAGTAGGTGTCATTCTA
TTCTGGGGGGTGGGGTGGGGCAGGACAGCAAGGGGGAGGATTGGGAAGACAATAGCAGGCATGCTGGGGA
TGGCCCGGGCTCTATGGCTTCTGAGGCGGAAAGAACCAGCTGGGGCTCTAGGGGGTATCCCC
[124 nt withheld, positions 1323-1446]
C
[72 nt withheld, positions 1448-1519]
TCCCCCAAAAAACTTGATTA
[49 nt withheld, positions 1540-1588]
CCTTTGACGTTGGAGTCCACGTTCTTT
[37 nt withheld, positions 1616-1652]
ACCCTATCTCGGTCTATTCTTTTGATTTATAAGGGATTTTGCCGATTTCGGCCTATTGGTTAAAAAATGA
GCTGATTTAACAAAAATTTAACGCGAATTAATTCTGTGGAATGTGTGTCAGTTAGGGTGTGGAAAGTCCC
CAGGCTCCCCAGCAGGCAGAAGTATGCAAAGCATGCATCTCAATTAGTCAGCAACCAGGTGTGGAAAGTC
CCCAGGCTCCCCAGCAGGCAGAAGTATGCAAAGCATGCATCTCAATTAGTCAGCAACCATAGTCCCGCCC
CTAACTCCGCCCATCCCGCCCCTAACTCCGCCCAGTTCCGCCCATTCTCCGCCCCTAGGCTGACTAATTT
TTTTTATTTATGCAGAGGCCGAGGCCGCCTCTGCCTCTGAGCTATTCCAGAAGTAGTGAGGAGGCTTTTT
TGGAGGCCTAGGCTTTTGCAAAAAGCTCCCCCCCCGGGAGGTCCACAATGGTTGAACAAGATGGATTGCA
CGCAGGTTCTCCGGCCGCTTGGGTGGAGAGGCTATTCGGCTATGACTGGGCACAACAGACAATCGGCTGC
TCTGATGCCGCCGTGTTCCGGCTGTCAGCGCAGGGGCGCCCGGTTCTTTTTGTCAAGACCGACCTGTCCG
GTGCCCTGAATGAACTCCAGGACGAGGCAGCGCGGCTATCGTGGCTGGCCACGACGGGCGTTCCTTGCGC
AGCTGTGCTCGACGTTGTCACTGAAGCGGGAAGGGACTGGCTGCTATTGGGCGAAGTGCCGGGGCAGGAT
CTCCTGTCATCTCACCTTGCTCCTGCCGAGAAAGTATCCATCATGGCTGATGCAATGCGGCGGCTGCATA
CGCTTGATCCGGCTACCTGCCCATTCGACCACCAAGCGAAACATCGCATCGAGCGAGCACGTACTCGGAT
GGAAGCCGGTCTTGTCGATCAGGATGATCTGGACGAAGAGCATCAGGGGCTCGCGCCAGCCGAACTGTTC
GCCAGGCTCAAGGCGCGTATGCCCGACGGCGAGGATCTCGTCGTGACTCATGGCGATGCCTGCTTGCCGA
ATATCATGGTGGAAAATGGCCGCTTTTCTGGATTCATCGACTGTGGCCGGCTGGGTGTGGCGGACCGCTA
TCAGGACATAGCGTTGGCTACCCGTGATATTGCTGAAGAGCTTGGCGGCGAATGGGCTGACCGCTTCCTC
GTGCTTTACGGTATCGCCGCTCCCGATTCGCAGCGCATCGCCTTCTATCGCCTTCTTGACGAGTTCTTCT
GAGCGGGACTCTGGGGTTCGAAATGACCGACCAAGCGACGCCCAACCTGCCATCACGAGATTTCGATTCC
ACCGCCGCCTTCTATGAAAGGTTGGGCTTCGGAATCGTTTTCCGGGACGCCGGCTGGATGATCCTCCAGC
GCGGGGATCTCATGCTGGAGTTCTTCGCCCACCCCAACTTGTTTATTGCAGCTTATAATGGTTACAAATA
AAGCAATAGCATCACAAATTTCACAAATAAAGCATTTTTTTCACTGCATTCTAGTTGTGGTTTGTCCAAA
CTCATCAATGTATCTTATCATGTCTGTATACCGTCGATCTTTCCGCTTCCTCGCTCACTGACTCGCTGCG
CTCGGTCGTTCGGCTGCGGCGAGCGGTATCAGCTCACTCAAAGGCGGTAATACGGTTATCCACAGAATCA
GGGGATAACGCAGGAAAGAACATGTGAGCAAAAGGCCAGCAAAAGGCCAGGAACCGTAAAAAGGCCGCGT
TGCTGGCGTTTTTCCATAGGCTCCGCCCCCCTGACGAGCATCACAAAAATCGACGCTCAAGTCAGAGGTG
GCGAAACCCGACAGGACTATAAAGATACCAGGCGTTTCCCCCTGGAAGCTCCCTCGTGCGCTCTCCTGTT
CCGACCCTGCCGCTTACCGGATACCTGTCCGCCTTTCTCCCTTCGGGAAGCGTGGCGCTTTCTCATAGCT
CACGCTGTAGGTATCTCAGTTCGGTGTAGGTCGTTCGCTCCAAGCTGGGCTGTATGCACGAACCCCCCGT
TCAGCCCGACCGCTGCGCCTTATCCGGTAACTATCGTCTTGAGTCCAACCCGGTAAGACACGACTTATCG
CCACTGGCAGCAGCCACTGGTAACAGGATTAGCAGAGCGAGGTATGTAGGCGGTGCTACAGAGTTCTTGA
AGTGGTGGCCTAACTACGGCTACACTAGAAGAACAGTATTTGGTATCTGCGCTCTGCTGAAGCCAGTTAC
CTTCGGAAAAAGAGTTGGTAGCTCTTGATCCGGCAAACAAACCACCGCTGGTAGCGGTGGTTTTTTTGTT
TGCAAGCAGCAGATTACGCGCAGAAAAAAAGGATCTCAAGAAGATCCTTTGATCTTTTCTACGGGGTCTG
ACGCTCAGTGGAACGAAAACTCACGTTAAGGGATTTTGGTCATGAGATTATCAAAAAGGATCTTCACCTA
GATCCTTTTAAATTAAAAATGAAGTTTTAAATCAATCTAAAGTATATATGAGTAAACTTGGTCTGACAGT
TACCAATGCTTAATCAGTGAGGCACCTATCTCAGCGATCTGTCTATTTCGTTCATCCATAGTTGCCTGAC
TCCCCGTCGTGTAGATAACTACGATACGGGAGGGCTTACCATCTGGCCCCAGTGCTGCAATGATACCGCG
AGACCCACGCTCACCGGCTCCAGATTTATCAGCAATAAACCAGCCAGCCGGAAGGGCCGAGCGCAGAAGT
GGTCCTGCAACTTTATCCGCCTCCATCCAGTCTATTAATTGTTGCCGGGAAGCTAGAGTAAGTAGTTCGC
CAGTTAATAGTTTGCGCAACGTTGTTGCCATTGCTACAGGCATCGTGGTGTCACGCTCGTCGTTTGGTAT
GGCTTCATTCAGCTCCGGTTCCCAACGATCAAGGCGAGTTACATGATCCCCCATGTTGTGCAAAAAAGCG
GTTAGCTCCTTCGGTCCTCCGATCGTTGTCAGAAGTAAGTTGGCCGCAGTGTTATCACTCATGGTTATGG
CAGCACTGCATAATTCTCTTACTGTCATGCCATCCGTAAGATGCTTTTCTGTGACTGGTGAGTACTCAAC
CAAGTCATTCTGAGAATAGTGTATGCGGCGACCGAGTTGCTCTTGCCCGGCGTCAATACGGGATAATACC
GCGCCACATAGCAGAACTTTAAAAGTGCTCATCATTGGAAAACGTTCTTCGGGGCGAAAACTCTCAAGGA
TCTTACCGCTGTTGAGATCCAGTTCGATGTAACCCACTCGGGCACCCAACTGATCTTCAGCATCTTTTAC
TTTCACCAGCGTTTCTGGGTGAGCAAAAACAGGAAGGCAAAATGCCGCAAAAAAGGGAATAAGGGCGACA
CGGAAATGTTGAATACTCATACTCTTCCTTTTTCAATATTATTGAAGCATTTATCAGGGTTATTGTCTCA
TGAGCGGATACATATTTGAATGTATTTAGAAAAATAAACAAATAGGGGTTCCGCGCACATTTCCCCGAAA
AGTGCCACCTGACGTCAGATCGACGGATCGGGAGATCGGTACCGAGCTTTTCTCGAGCCACAGTGCATAC
GTGGGCTCCAACAGGTCCTCTTGTCGAGCCACAGTGCATACGTGGGCTCCAACAGGTCCTCTTGTCGAGC
CACAGTGCATACGTGGGCTCCAACAGGTCCTCTTGTCGAGCCACAGTGCATACGTGGGCTCCAACAGGTC
CTCTTGTCGAGCCACAGTGCATACGTGGGC
