Features (pLannotate 1.2.2; 13 found; start..end, strand, type, name):
    289..327     -  promoter       minimal CMV promoter: human cytomegalovirus (CMV) immediate early promoter
    568..672     +  promoter       AmpR promoter: bla
    673..1533    +  CDS            AmpR: β-lactamase; bla; confers resistance to ampicillin, carbenicillin, and related antibiotics
   1704..2292    +  rep_origin     ori: high-copy-number ColE1/pMB1/pBR322/pUC origin of replication
   2496..2617    -  polyA_signal   SV40 poly(A) signal: SV40 polyadenylation signal
   2612..2770    -  CDS            ble (fragment): BLE_KLEPN - Experimental evidence at protein level: Swiss-Prot protein existence level 1. Binding protein with a strong affinity to the bleomycin family of antibiotics. Binds to CL990; an antimitotic-antibiotic compound. From Klebsiella pneumoniae.
   2791..3581    -  CDS            NeoR/KanR (fragment): aminoglycoside phosphotransferase from Tn5; aph(3')-II (or nptII); confers resistance to neomycin, kanamycin, and G418 (Geneticin®)
   3611..3940    -  promoter       SV40 promoter: SV40 enhancer and early promoter
   3954..4382    -  rep_origin     f1 ori (sequence partly withheld): f1 bacteriophage origin of replication; arrow indicates direction of (+) strand synthesis
   4403..4424    -  promoter       SV40 promoter (fragment): SV40 enhancer and early promoter
   4445..4652    -  polyA_signal   bGH poly(A) signal: bovine growth hormone polyadenylation signal
   4736..4879    -  CDS            Odc1 (fragment): DCOR_MOUSE - Also known as Odc. Experimental evidence at protein level: Swiss-Prot protein existence level 1. Catalyzes the first and rate-limiting step of polyamine biosynthesis that converts ornithine into putrescine, which is the precursor for the polyamines, spermidine and spermine. Polyamines are essential for cell proliferation and are implicated in cellular processes, ranging from DNA replication to apoptosis. From Mus musculus (Mouse).
   4862..227     -  CDS            EGFP (across the origin): EGFP is a basic (constitutively fluorescent) green fluorescent protein published in 1996, derived from Aequorea victoria. It is reported to be a rapidly-maturing weak dimer with moderate acid sensitivity.
>Addgene plasmid #46926 | 5HRE/GFP Sequencing Result | analyzer sequence | sequence record 351569
GGGTAGCGGCTGAAGCACTGCACGCCGTAGGTCAGGGTGGTCACGAGGGTGGGCCAGGGCACGGGCAGCT
TGCCGGTGGTGCAGATGAACTTCAGGGTCAGCTTGCCGTAGGTGGCATCGCCCTCGCCCTCGCCGGACAC
GCTGAACTTGTGGCCGTTTACGTCGCCGTCCAGCTCGACCAGGATGGGCACCACCCCGGTGAACAGCTCC
TCGCCCTTGCTCACCATGGTGGCTTTACCAACAGTACCGGAATGCCAAGCTTCTAGTGATCTGACGGTTC
ACTAAACGAGCTCTGCTTATATAGACCTCCCACCGTACACGCCTACCAGATCTCGACAAGAGGACCTGTT
GGAGCCCACGTATGCACTGTGGCTCGACAAGAGGACCTGTTGGAGCCCACGTATGCACTGTGGCTCGACA
AGAGGACCTGTTGGAGCCCACGTATGCACTGTGGCTCGACAAGAGGACCTGTTGGAGCCCACGTATGCAC
TGTGGCTCGAGAAAAGCTCGGTACCGATCTCCCGATCCGTCGATCTGACGTCAGGTGGCACTTTTCGGGG
AAATGTGCGCGGAACCCCTATTTGTTTATTTTTCTAAATACATTCAAATATGTATCCGCTCATGAGACAA
TAACCCTGATAAATGCTTCAATAATATTGAAAAAGGAAGAGTATGAGTATTCAACATTTCCGTGTCGCCC
TTATTCCCTTTTTTGCGGCATTTTGCCTTCCTGTTTTTGCTCACCCAGAAACGCTGGTGAAAGTAAAAGA
TGCTGAAGATCAGTTGGGTGCCCGAGTGGGTTACATCGAACTGGATCTCAACAGCGGTAAGATCCTTGAG
AGTTTTCGCCCCGAAGAACGTTTTCCAATGATGAGCACTTTTAAAGTTCTGCTATGTGGCGCGGTATTAT
CCCGTATTGACGCCGGGCAAGAGCAACTCGGTCGCCGCATACACTATTCTCAGAATGACTTGGTTGAGTA
CTCACCAGTCACAGAAAAGCATCTTACGGATGGCATGACAGTAAGAGAATTATGCAGTGCTGCCATAACC
ATGAGTGATAACACTGCGGCCAACTTACTTCTGACAACGATCGGAGGACCGAAGGAGCTAACCGCTTTTT
TGCACAACATGGGGGATCATGTAACTCGCCTTGATCGTTGGGAACCGGAGCTGAATGAAGCCATACCAAA
CGACGAGCGTGACACCACGATGCCTGTAGCAATGGCAACAACGTTGCGCAAACTATTAACTGGCGAACTA
CTTACTCTAGCTTCCCGGCAACAATTAATAGACTGGATGGAGGCGGATAAAGTTGCAGGACCACTTCTGC
GCTCGGCCCTTCCGGCTGGCTGGTTTATTGCTGATAAATCTGGAGCCGGTGAGCGTGGGTCTCGCGGTAT
CATTGCAGCACTGGGGCCAGATGGTAAGCCCTCCCGTATCGTAGTTATCTACACGACGGGGAGTCAGGCA
ACTATGGATGAACGAAATAGACAGATCGCTGAGATAGGTGCCTCACTGATTAAGCATTGGTAACTGTCAG
ACCAAGTTTACTCATATATACTTTAGATTGATTTAAAACTTCATTTTTAATTTAAAAGGATCTAGGTGAA
GATCCTTTTTGATAATCTCATGACCAAAATCCCTTAACGTGAGTTTTCGTTCCACTGAGCGTCAGACCCC
GTAGAAAAGATCAAAGGATCTTCTTGAGATCCTTTTTTTCTGCGCGTAATCTGCTGCTTGCAAACAAAAA
AACCACCGCTACCAGCGGTGGTTTGTTTGCCGGATCAAGAGCTACCAACTCTTTTTCCGAAGGTAACTGG
CTTCAGCAGAGCGCAGATACCAAATACTGTTCTTCTAGTGTAGCCGTAGTTAGGCCACCACTTCAAGAAC
TCTGTAGCACCGCCTACATACCTCGCTCTGCTAATCCTGTTACCAGTGGCTGCTGCCAGTGGCGATAAGT
CGTGTCTTACCGGGTTGGACTCAAGACGATAGTTACCGGATAAGGCGCAGCGGTCGGGCTGAACGGGGGG
TTCGTGCATACAGCCCAGCTTGGAGCGAACGACCTACACCGAACTGAGATACCTACAGCGTGAGCTATGA
GAAAGCGCCACGCTTCCCGAAGGGAGAAAGGCGGACAGGTATCCGGTAAGCGGCAGGGTCGGAACAGGAG
AGCGCACGAGGGAGCTTCCAGGGGGAAACGCCTGGTATCTTTATAGTCCTGTCGGGTTTCGCCACCTCTG
ACTTGAGCGTCGATTTTTGTGATGCTCGTCAGGGGGGCGGAGCCTATGGAAAAACGCCAGCAACGCGGCC
TTTTTACGGTTCCTGGCCTTTTGCTGGCCTTTTGCTCACATGTTCTTTCCTGCGTTATCCCCTGATTCTG
TGGATAACCGTATTACCGCCTTTGAGTGAGCTGATACCGCTCGCCGCAGCCGAACGACCGAGCGCAGCGA
GTCAGTGAGCGAGGAAGCGGAAAGATCGACGGTATACAGACATGATAAGATACATTGATGAGTTTGGACA
AACCACAACTAGAATGCAGTGAAAAAAATGCTTTATTTGTGAAATTTGTGATGCTATTGCTTTATTTGTA
ACCATTATAAGCTGCAATAAACAAGTTGGGGTGGGCGAAGAACTCCAGCATGAGATCCCCGCGCTGGAGG
ATCATCCAGCCGGCGTCCCGGAAAACGATTCCGAAGCCCAACCTTTCATAGAAGGCGGCGGTGGAATCGA
AATCTCGTGATGGCAGGTTGGGCGTCGCTTGGTCGGTCATTTCGAACCCCAGAGTCCCGCTCAGAAGAAC
TCGTCAAGAAGGCGATAGAAGGCGATGCGCTGCGAATCGGGAGCGGCGATACCGTAAAGCACGAGGAAGC
GGTCAGCCCATTCGCCGCCAAGCTCTTCAGCAATATCACGGGTAGCCAACGCTATGTCCTGATAGCGGTC
CGCCACACCCAGCCGGCCACAGTCGATGAATCCAGAAAAGCGGCCATTTTCCACCATGATATTCGGCAAG
CAGGCATCGCCATGAGTCACGACGAGATCCTCGCCGTCGGGCATACGCGCCTTGAGCCTGGCGAACAGTT
CGGCTGGCGCGAGCCCCTGATGCTCTTCGTCCAGATCATCCTGATCGACAAGACCGGCTTCCATCCGAGT
ACGTGCTCGCTCGATGCGATGTTTCGCTTGGTGGTCGAATGGGCAGGTAGCCGGATCAAGCGTATGCAGC
CGCCGCATTGCATCAGCCATGATGGATACTTTCTCGGCAGGAGCAAGGTGAGATGACAGGAGATCCTGCC
CCGGCACTTCGCCCAATAGCAGCCAGTCCCTTCCCGCTTCAGTGACAACGTCGAGCACAGCTGCGCAAGG
AACGCCCGTCGTGGCCAGCCACGATAGCCGCGCTGCCTCGTCCTGGAGTTCATTCAGGGCACCGGACAGG
TCGGTCTTGACAAAAAGAACCGGGCGCCCCTGCGCTGACAGCCGGAACACGGCGGCATCAGAGCAGCCGA
TTGTCTGTTGTGCCCAGTCATAGCCGAATAGCCTCTCCACCCAAGCGGCCGGAGAACCTGCGTGCAATCC
ATCTTGTTCAACCATTGTGGACCTCCCGGGGGGGGAGCTTTTTGCAAAAGCCTAGGCCTCCAAAAAAGCC
TCCTCACTACTTCTGGAATAGCTCAGAGGCAGAGGCGGCCTCGGCCTCTGCATAAATAAAAAAAATTAGT
CAGCCTAGGGGCGGAGAATGGGCGGAACTGGGCGGAGTTAGGGGCGGGATGGGCGGAGTTAGGGGCGGGA
CTATGGTTGCTGACTAATTGAGATGCATGCTTTGCATACTTCTGCCTGCTGGGGAGCCTGGGGACTTTCC
ACACCTGGTTGCTGACTAATTGAGATGCATGCTTTGCATACTTCTGCCTGCTGGGGAGCCTGGGGACTTT
CCACACCCTAACTGACACACATTCCACAGAATTAATTCGCGTTAAATTTTTGTTAAATCAGCTCATTTTT
TAACCAATAGGCCGAAATCGGCAAAATCCCTTATAAATCAAAAGAATAGACCGAGATAGGGT
[37 nt withheld, positions 4053-4089]
AAAGAACGTGGACTCCAACGTCAAAGG
[49 nt withheld, positions 4117-4165]
TAATCAAGTTTTTTGGGGGA
[72 nt withheld, positions 4186-4257]
G
[124 nt withheld, positions 4259-4382]
GGGGATACCCCCTAGAGCCCCAGCTGGTTCTTTCCGCCTCAGAAGCCATAGAGCCCGGGCCATCCCCAGC
ATGCCTGCTATTGTCTTCCCAATCCTCCCCCTTGCTGTCCTGCCCCACCCCACCCCCCAGAATAGAATGA
CACCTACTCAGACAATGCGATGCAATTTCCTCATTTTATTAGGAAAGGACAGTGGGAGTGGCACCTTCCA
GGGTCAAGGAAGGCACGGGGGAGGGGCAAACAACAGATGGCTGGCAACTAGAAGGCACAGTCGAGGCTGA
TCAGCGAGCTTCTAGACTATGCGGCCCCATTCAGATCCTCTTCTGAGATGAGTTTTTGTTCTGCGGCCGC
CTACACATTGATCCTAGCAGAAGCACAGGCTGCAGGGTGACGGTCCATCCCGCTCTCCTGGGCACAAGAC
ATGGGCAGCGTGCCATCATCCTGCTCCTCCACCTCCGGCGGGAAGCCGTGGCTCAGCTTCTTGTACAGCT
CGTCCATGCCGAGAGTGATCCCGGCGGCGGTCACGAACTCCAGCAGGACCATGTGATCGCGCTTCTCGTT
GGGGTCTTTGCTCAGGGCGGACTGGGTGCTCAGGTAGTGGTTGTCGGGCAGCAGCACGGGGCCGTCGCCG
ATGGGGGTGTTCTGCTGGTAGTGGTCGGCGAGCTGCACGCTGCCGTCCTCGATGTTGTGGCGGATCTTGA
AGTTCACCTTGATGCCGTTCTTCTGCTTGTCGGCCATGATATAGACGTTGTGGCTGTTGTAGTTGTACTC
CAGCTTGTGCCCCAGGATGTTGCCGTCCTCCTTGAAGTCGATGCCCTTCAGCTCGATGCGGTTCACCAGG
GTGTCGCCCTCGAACTTCACCTCGGCGCGGGTCTTGTAGTTGCCGTCGTCCTTGAAGAAGATGGTGCGCT
CCTGGACGTAGCCTTCGGGCATGGCGGACTTGAAGAAGTCGTGCTGCTTCATGTGGTCG
