>Addgene plasmid #46926 | 5HRE/GFP | addgene partial sequence | sequence record 68538 | BGH-rev 5'-TAGAAGGCACAGTCGAGG-3'
CCATTCAGATCCTCTTCTGAGATGAGTTTTTGTTCTGCGGCCGCCTACACATTGATCCTAGCAGAAGCAC
AGGCTGCAGGGTGACGGTCCATCCCGCTCTCCTGGGCACAAGACATGGGCAGCGTGCCATCATCCTGCTC
CTCCACCTCCGGCGGGAAGCCGTGGCTCAGCTTCTTGTACAGCTCGTCCATGCCGAGAGTGATCCCGGCG
GCGGTCACGAACTCCAGCAGGACCATGTGATCGCGCTTCTCGTTGGGGTCTTTGCTCAGGGCGGACTGGG
TGCTCAGGTAGTGGTTGTCGGGCAGCAGCACGGGGCCGTCGCCGATGGGGGTGTTCTGCTGGTAGTGGTC
GGCGAGCTGCACGCTGCCGTCCTCGATGTTGTGGCGGATCTTGAAGTTCACCTTGATGCCGTTCTTCTGC
TTGTCGGCCATGATATAGACGTTGTGGCTGTTGTAGTTGTACTCCAGCTTGTGCCCCAGGATGTTGCCGT
CCTCCTTGAAGTCGATGCCCTTCAGCTCGATGCGGTTCACCAGGGTGTCGCCCTCGAACTTCACCTCGGC
GCGGGTCTTGTAGTTGCCGTCGTCCTTGAAGAAGATGGTGCGCTCCTGGACGTAGCCTTCGGGCATGGCG
GACTTGAAGAAGTCGTGCTGCTTCATGTGGTCGGGGTAGCGGCTGAAGCACTGCACGCCGTAGGTCAGGG
TGGTCACGAGGGTGGGCCAGGGCACGGGCAGCTTGCCGGTGGTGCA
