>Addgene plasmid #46926 | 5HRE/GFP | addgene partial sequence | sequence record 69851 | EGFP-N 5'-CGTCGCCGTCCAGCTCGACCAG-3'
CCTTGCTCACCATGGTGGCTTTACCAACAGTACCGGAATGCCAAGCTTCTAGTGATCTGACGGTTCACTA
AACGAGCTCTGCTTATATAGACCTCCCACCGTACACGCCTACCAGATCTCGACAAGAGGACCTGTTGGAG
CCCACGTATGCACTGTGGCTCGACAAGAGGACCTGTTGGAGCCCACGTATGCACTGTGGCTCGACAAGAG
GACCTGTTGGAGCCCACGTATGCACTGTGGCTCGACAAGAGGACCTGTTGGAGCCCACGTATGCACTGTG
GCTCGACAAGAGGACCTGTTGGAGCCCACGTATGCACTGTGGCTCGAGAAAAGCTCGGTACCGATCTCCC
GATCCGTCGATCTGACGTCAGGTGGCACTTTTCGGGGAAATGTGCGCGGAACCCCTATTTGTTTATTTTT
CTAAATACATTCAAATATGTATCCGCTCATGAGACAATAACCCTGATAAATGCTTCAATAATATTGAAAA
AGGAAGAGTATGAGTATTCAACATTTCCGTGTCGCCCTTATTCCCTTTTTTGCGGCATTTTGCCTTCCTG
TTTTTGCTCACCCAGAAACGCTGGTGAAAGTAAAAGATGCTGAAGATCAGTTGGGTGCCCGAGTGGGTTA
CATCGAACTGGATCTCAACAGCGGTAAGATCCTTGAGAGTTTTCGCCCCGAAGAACGTTTTCCAATGATG
AGCACTTTTAAAGTTCTGCTATGTGGCGCGGTATTATCCCGTATTGACGCCGGGCAAGAGCAACTCGGTC
GCCGCATACACTATTCTCAGAATGACTTGGTTGAGTACTCACCAGTCACAGAAAAGCATCTTACGGATGG
CATGACAGTAAGAGAATTATGCAGTGCTGCCATAACCATGAGTGATAACACTGCGGCCAACTTACTTCTG
ACA
